Addgene plasmid #51053: pDisplay-DNER
Purpose: expression of HA-DNER in mammalian cells
Depositing lab: Mineko Kengaku. Depositing organization: Kyoto University, Institute for Advanced Study. Publication: Delta/notch-like epidermal growth factor (EGF)-related receptor, a novel EGF-like repeat-containing protein targeted to dendrites of developing and adult central nervous system neurons. Eiraku M, Hirata Y, Takeshima H, Hirano T, Kengaku M. J Biol Chem. 2002 Jul 12;277(28):25400-7. Epub 2002 Apr 11. 10.1074/jbc.M110793200 PubMed 11950833.
Backbone
  Vector backbone: pDisplay
  Backbone manufacturer: Invitrogen
  Backbone size w/o insert (bp): 5300
  Vector type: Mammalian Expression
  Selectable markers: Neomycin (select with G418)
Growth in bacteria
  Bacterial resistance: Ampicillin, 100 μg/mL
  Growth temperature: 37°C
  Growth strain: DH5alpha
  Copy number: High Copy
Gene/Insert
  Gene/Insert name: DNER
  Species: M. musculus (mouse)
  Mutation: without endogenous signal peptide (1-221bp)
  Entrez Gene: Dner (a.k.a. A930026D19Rik, BET, Bret)
  Promoter: CMV
  Tag / fusion protein: signal peptide (N terminal on backbone); HA (N terminal on backbone)
  Cloning method: Restriction Enzyme; 5′ cloning site BglII (not destroyed); 3′ cloning site NotI (not destroyed)
  Sequencing primers: 5′ T7; 3′ pDisplay-rev (AACAACAGATGGCTGGCAAC)
Terms and licenses: Academic/Nonprofit Terms; Industry Terms: Not Available to Industry
Depositor comments: pDisplay PDGFR Transmembrane domain is deleted.
How to cite: pDisplay-DNER was a gift from Mineko Kengaku (Addgene plasmid # 51053 ; http://n2t.net/addgene:51053 ; RRID:Addgene_51053)
