[The description below was written by a language model from this plasmid's Addgene catalogue record.]
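Description:
pDisplay-DNER is a mammalian expression plasmid built on the commercial pDisplay backbone (about 5.3 kb without insert) and designed to produce an HA-tagged form of mouse DNER (Delta/Notch-like EGF-related receptor, gene symbol Dner). It is maintained in E. coli as a high-copy plasmid under ampicillin selection. It also carries a neomycin resistance marker, so transfected mammalian cells can be selected with G418 to obtain stable lines.

Expression is driven by the CMV promoter, which gives strong constitutive transcription in most mammalian cell types. The Dner coding sequence was inserted between the BglII and NotI sites, both of which remain intact. It lacks its endogenous signal peptide; the record gives the removed region as nucleotides 1–221. Secretory targeting is instead supplied by the signal peptide encoded on the backbone, followed by an HA epitope, so the mature protein should carry HA at its extracellular N-terminus after signal peptide cleavage. pDisplay normally anchors fusion proteins to the cell surface through a PDGFR transmembrane domain, but the depositor notes that this domain has been deleted here. Membrane insertion therefore presumably relies on DNER's own transmembrane segment rather than the vector's anchor.

This arrangement suits detection of the protein with anti-HA antibodies, including at the cell surface, and studies of its trafficking and localisation. The associated publication describes DNER as an EGF-like repeat-containing protein targeted to the dendrites of central nervous system neurons. No feature table was supplied, so other backbone elements such as the replication origin and polyadenylation signals are not documented in the record.
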