>Addgene plasmid #51053 | pDisplay-DNER | depositor partial sequence | sequence record 77297 | mouse DNER cds
ATGCCTCCCCGCCGCGCCCAGGCGCCCGGTGCCCCGCTGCTGCCCGTGCTGGCCCTGCTGCCCCTGCTGC
TGGGTGCTGGGCCCCAAAGCGGCTGCTTGGCTAGCCCGGTGTCCGCCGCGCCCCTGCCTGCTCCGGGACC
GTGCGCCTCCCAGCCCTGTCGGAACGGGGGCGTGTGCACTCCGCGTTCGGTGACCGACCAAGAGCACCCT
GCGGCCGATGCTGAGCCCCGCTACAGCTGCACCTGTCCCGCTGGGGTCTCTGGCACCTATTGTCAGTTTG
TTGCAGATCCTTGTGCCAGCAACCCTTGTCACCATGGTAACTGCAGCAGCAGCAGCAGCAGCAGCAGCGA
CAGCTACCTCTGCATTTGCAACGACGGCTATGAAGGTCTTAACTGTGAACAACCACTTCCCAGTATTCCA
ACCTCTGGCTGGACAGAGTCCACGGCACCCAGACAGCTTCAGCCTGTCCCCGCCACCCAGGAGCCTGACA
TAATCCTGCCCCGCTCTCAGGCAACCGTGACACTGCCAACTTGGCAGCCAAAAACAGGGCAGAAAGTTGT
AGAAATGAAATGGGATCAAGTAGAGGTGGTCCCTGATGTTGCCTGTGGGAATGCCAGTTCCAACAACTCT
GCGGGTGGCCGCCTAGTGTCTTTTGAAGTGCCACAGAACACCTCTGTAAAGATTCGGCAGGATGCCAATT
CTTTGCTGATCTTGCTGTGGAAGGTCACAGCCACAGGCTTTCAACAGTGTTCCCTCATAGATGGTCGAAG
TGTGACACCCCTCCAGGCTCCAGGGGGCCTTGTCCTGCTAGAGGAGATGCTGGCCTTGGGACCCAACCAC
TTCATTGGTTTTGTGAATGACTCTGTTGCTAAATCCATTGTGGCTTTGCGTTTAACACTTGTGGTGAAGG
CTAGCAACTGTGTTCCGGGGGACAGCCACTCAAATGACTTAGAGTGTTCGGGAAAAGGAAAATGTGCCAC
GAAGCCATCAGAGGCAACCTTTTCCTGCACCTGCCAGGACCAGTACATTGGCACCTTCTGTGAAGAATTT
GATGCCTGCCAGAGGAAACCCTGCCAGAATGAGGCGAGCTGTATTGATGCAAATGAGAAGCAGGATGGGA
GCAATTTCACTTGCCTTTGTCTTCCAGGTTATACTGGAGAGCTTTGCCAGTCCAAGATTGATTACTGTGT
CCTAGACCCATGCAGAAATGGAGCCACATGTGTGTCCAGCCTCAGCGGGTTCACCTGCCAGTGTCTGGAA
GGGTACTTCGGCTCCGCTTGTGAAGAGAAGGTGGACCCTTGCATGTCCTCTCCATGCCAGAACAATGGCA
CTTGCTACGTGGATGGCGTGCATTTCACCTGCAGCTGCAGCCCAGGCTTCACAGGGCCTACGTGTGCCCA
GCTGGTGGACTTCTGCGCCCTCAGTCCGTGTGCTCATGGCATGTGCCGTAGCGTGGGCACCAGCTACAAG
TGCCTCTGCGATCCAGGTTACCATGGCCTCTACTGTGAGGAGGAATACAATGAGTGCCTGTCGGCCCCTT
GCCTGAATGCCGCCACCTGCCGGGACCTCATCAATGGCTATGAGTGTGTGTGCCTGGCAGAATATAAAGG
AACACACTGCGAACTGTACAAGGACCCCTGTGCTAACATCAGCTGTCTGAATGGAGGTACCTGTGACAGC
GAGGGGCTGAATGGCACGTGCATCTGTGCACCCGGGTTCACAGGTGAAGAGTGTGACATTGACATCAATG
AATGTGATAGTAACCCATGTCATCATGCTGGAACCTGCTTGGACCAGCCCAATGGTTACACCTGCCACTG
TCCTCATGGCTGGGTGGGAGCAAACTGTGAAATCCACCTGCAGTGGAAGTCTGGGCACATGGCCGAGAGC
CTCACCAACATGCCTCGGCACTCCCTCTACATCATCATCGGAGCCCTCTGCGTCGCCTTCATCCTCATGC
TCATCATCCTGATTGTGGGCATCTGCCGCATCAGCCGCATCGAGTACCAGGGCTCCTCCCGGCCAGCCTA
TGAGGAGTTCTACAACTGCCGCAGCATTGACAGTGAGTTCAGCAATGCCATCGCATCCATCCGGCATGCC
AGGTTTGGGAAGAAGTCTCGGCCTGCCATGTACGACGTGACTCCCATTGCCTACGAGGATTACAGTCCCG
ATGACAAACCCTTGGTCACACTGATTAAAACAAAAGATTTGTAA
