>Addgene plasmid #51053 | pDisplay-DNER | addgene partial sequence | sequence record 78839 | T7 5'-TAATACGACTCACTATAGGG-3'
CTAGTAACGGCCGCCAGTGTGCTGGAATTCGGCTTGGGGATATCCACCATGGAGACAGACACACTCCTGC
TATGGGTACTGCTGCTCTGGGTTCCAGGTTCCACTGGTGACTATCCATATGATGTTCCAGATTATGCTGG
GGCCCAGCCGGCCAGATCTGGTGCTGGGCCCCAAAGCGGCTGCTTGGCTAGCCCGGTGTCCGCCGCGCCC
CTGCCTGCTCCGGGACCGTGCGCCTCCCAGCCCTGTCGGAACGGGGGCGTGTGCACTCCGCGTTCGGTGA
CCGACCAAGAGCACCCTGCGGCCGATGCTGAGCCCCGCTACAGCTGCACCTGTCCCGCTGGGGTCTCTGG
CACCTATTGTCAGTTTGTTGCAGATCCTTGTGCCAGCAACCCTTGTCACCATGGTAACTGCAGCAGCAGC
AGCAGCAGCAGCAGCGACAGCTACCTCTGCATTTGCAACGACGGCTATGAAGGTCTTAACTGTGAACAAC
CACTTCCCAGTATTCCAACCTCTGGCTGGACAGAGTCCACGGCACCCAGACAGCTTCAGCCTGTCCCCGC
CACCCAGGAGCCTGACATAATCCTGCCCCGCTCTCAGGCAACCGTGACACTGCCAACTTGGCAGCCAAAA
ACAGGGCAGAAAGTTGTAGAAATGAAATGGGATCAAGTAGAGGTGGTCCCTGATGTTGCCTGTGGGAATG
CCAGTTCCAACAACTCTGCGGGTGGCCGCCTAGTGTCTTTTGAAGTGCCACAGAACACCTCTGTAAAGAT
TCGGCAGGATGCCAATTCTTTGCTGATCTTGCTGTGGAAGGTCACAGCCACAGGCTTTCAACAGTGTTCC
CTCATAGATGGTCGAAGTGTGACACCCCTCC
