>Addgene plasmid #51053 | pDisplay-DNER | addgene partial sequence | sequence record 79678 | BGH-rev 5'-TAGAAGGCACAGTCGAGG-3'
AACTCTTGAGCAGCTAACATTTTACATCTCTTAAGCTTTTTAATTTTCTTAAAAATATTTAAACGATCTT
AATATCTCATATGTTTTTGAAAAATAATCCAAAAAAGATTACAAATCTTTTGTTTTAATCAGTGTGACCA
AGGGTTTGTCATCGGGACTGTAATCCTCGTAGGCAATGGGAGTCACGTCGTACATGGCAGGCCGAGACTT
CTTCCCAAACCTGGCATGCCGGATGGATGCGATGGCATTGCTGAACTCACTGTCAATGCTGCGGCAGTTG
TAGAACTCCTCATAGGCTGGCCGGGAGGAGCCCTGGTACTCGATGCGGCTGATGCGGCAGATGCCCACAA
TCAGGATGATGAGCATGAGGATGAAGGCGACGCAGAGGGCTCCGATGATGATGTAGAGGGAGTGCCGAGG
CATGTTGGTGAGGCTCTCGGCCATGTGCCCAGACTTCCACTGCAGGTGGATTTCACAGTTTGCTCCCACC
CAGCCATGAGGACAGTGGCAGGTGTAACCATTGGGCTGGTCCAAGCAGGTTCCAGCATGATGACATGGGT
TACTATCACATTCATTGATGTCAATGTCACACTCTTCACCTGTGAACCCGGGTGCACAGATGCACGTGCC
ATTCAGCCCCTCGCTGTCACAGGTACCTCCATTCAGACAGCTGATGTTAGCACAGGGGTCCTTGTACAGT
TCGCAGTGTGTTCCTTTATATTCTGCCAGGCACACACACTCATAGCCATTGATGAGGTCCCGGCAGGTGG
CGGCATTCAGGCAAGGGGCCGACAGGCACTCATTGTATTCCTCCTCACAGTAGAGGCCATGGTAACCTGG
ATCGCAGAGGCACTTGTAGCTGGTGCCCACGCTACGGCACATGCCATGAGCACACGGACTGAGGGCGCAG
AAGTCCACCAGCTGGGCACACGTAGGCCCTGTGAAGCCTGGGCTGCAGCTGCAGGTGAAATGCACGCCAT
CCAC
